>Addgene plasmid #142976 | TFORF2696 | addgene full sequence | sequence record 397300 | Addgene NGS Result
TTAATGTAGTCTTATGCAATACTCTTGTAGTCTTGCAACATGGTAACGATGAGTTAGCAACATGCCTTAC
AAGGAGAGAAAAAGCACCGTGCATGCCGATTGGTGGAAGTAAGGTGGTACGATCGTGCCTTATTAGGAAG
GCAACAGACGGGTCTGACATGGATTGGACGAACCACTGAATTGCCGCATTGCAGAGATATTGTATTTAAG
TGCCTAGCTCGATACATAAACGGGTCTCTCTGGTTAGACCAGATCTGAGCCTGGGAGCTCTCTGGCTAAC
TAGGGAACCCACTGCTTAAGCCTCAATAAAGCTTGCCTTGAGTGCTTCAAGTAGTGTGTGCCCGTCTGTT
GTGTGACTCTGGTAACTAGAGATCCCTCAGACCCTTTTAGTCAGTGTGGAAAATCTCTAGCAGTGGCGCC
CGAACAGGGACTTGAAAGCGAAAGGGAAACCAGAGGAGCTCTCTCGACGCAGGACTCGGCTTGCTGAAGC
GCGCACGGCAAGAGGCGAGGGGCGGCGACTGGTGAGTACGCCAAAAATTTTGACTAGCGGAGGCTAGAAG
GAGAGAGATGGGTGCGAGAGCGTCAGTATTAAGCGGGGGAGAATTAGATCGCGATGGGAAAAAATTCGGT
TAAGGCCAGGGGGAAAGAAAAAATATAAATTAAAACATATAGTATGGGCAAGCAGGGAGCTAGAACGATT
CGCAGTTAATCCTGGCCTGTTAGAAACATCAGAAGGCTGTAGACAAATACTGGGACAGCTACAACCATCC
CTTCAGACAGGATCAGAAGAACTTAGATCATTATATAATACAGTAGCAACCCTCTATTGTGTGCATCAAA
GGATAGAGATAAAAGACACCAAGGAAGCTTTAGACAAGATAGAGGAAGAGCAAAACAAAAGTAAGACCAC
CGCACAGCAAGCGGCCGCTGATCTTCAGACCTGGAGGAGGAGATATGAGGGACAATTGGAGAAGTGAATT
ATATAAATATAAAGTAGTAAAAATTGAACCATTAGGAGTAGCACCCACCAAGGCAAAGAGAAGAGTGGTG
CAGAGAGAAAAAAGAGCAGTGGGAATAGGAGCTTTGTTCCTTGGGTTCTTGGGAGCAGCAGGAAGCACTA
TGGGCGCAGCGTCAATGACGCTGACGGTACAGGCCAGACAATTATTGTCTGGTATAGTGCAGCAGCAGAA
CAATTTGCTGAGGGCTATTGAGGCGCAACAGCATCTGTTGCAACTCACAGTCTGGGGCATCAAGCAGCTC
CAGGCAAGAATCCTGGCTGTGGAAAGATACCTAAAGGATCAACAGCTCCTGGGGATTTGGGGTTGCTCTG
GAAAACTCATTTGCACCACTGCTGTGCCTTGGAATGCTAGTTGGAGTAATAAATCTCTGGAACAGATTTG
GAATCACACGACCTGGATGGAGTGGGACAGAGAAATTAACAATTACACAAGCTTAATACACTCCTTAATT
GAAGAATCGCAAAACCAGCAAGAAAAGAATGAACAAGAATTATTGGAATTAGATAAATGGGCAAGTTTGT
GGAATTGGTTTAACATAACAAATTGGCTGTGGTATATAAAATTATTCATAATGATAGTAGGAGGCTTGGT
AGGTTTAAGAATAGTTTTTGCTGTACTTTCTATAGTGAATAGAGTTAGGCAGGGATATTCACCATTATCG
TTTCAGACCCACCTCCCAACCCCGAGGGGACCCATGCATTGCATCTCAATTAGTCAGCAACCAGGTGTGG
AAAGTCCCCAGGCTCCCCAGCAGGCAGAAGTATGCAAAGCATGCGTCTCAATTAGTCAGCAACCATAGTC
CCGCCCCTAACTCCGCCCATCCCGCCCCTAACTCCGCCCAGTTCCGCCCATTCTCCGCCCCATGGCTGAC
TAATTTTTTTTATTTATGCAGAGGCCGAGGCCGCCTCGGCCTCTGAGCTATTCCAGAAGTAGTGAGGAGG
CTTTTTTGGAGGCCTAGGCTTTTGCAAAAAGCTTTCTAGAGGTACCACCGGAGCTTACCATGACCGAGTA
CAAGCCCACGGTGCGCCTCGCCACCCGCGACGACGTCCCCAGGGCCGTACGCACCCTCGCCGCCGCGTTC
GCCGACTACCCCGCCACGCGCCACACCGTCGATCCGGACCGCCACATCGAGCGGGTCACCGAGCTGCAAG
AACTCTTCCTCACGCGCGTCGGGCTCGACATCGGCAAGGTGTGGGTCGCGGACGACGGCGCCGCCGTGGC
GGTCTGGACCACGCCGGAGAGCGTCGAAGCGGGGGCGGTGTTCGCCGAGATCGGCCCGCGCATGGCCGAG
TTGAGCGGTTCCCGGCTGGCCGCGCAGCAACAGATGGAAGGCCTCCTGGCGCCGCACCGGCCCAAGGAGC
CCGCGTGGTTCCTGGCCACCGTCGGCGTCTCGCCCGACCACCAGGGCAAGGGTCTGGGCAGCGCCGTCGT
GCTCCCCGGAGTGGAGGCGGCCGAGCGCGCCGGGGTGCCCGCCTTCCTGGAGACCTCCGCGCCCCGCAAC
CTCCCCTTCTACGAGCGGCTCGGCTTCACCGTCACCGCCGACGTCGAGGTGCCCGAAGGACCGCGCACCT
GGTGCATGACCCGCAAGCCCGGTGCCAGTTAACGAATTCTAGATCTTGAGACAAATGGCAGTATTCATCC
ACAATTTTAAAAGAAAAGGGGGGATTGGGGGGTACAGTGCAGGGGAAAGAATAGTAGACATAATAGCAAC
AGACATACAAACTAAAGAATTACAAAAACAAATTACAAAAATTCAAAATTTTCGGGTTTATTACAGGGAC
AGCAGAGATCCACTTTGGCGCCGGCTCGAGGCCTGCAGGTGCAAAGATGGATAAAGTTTTAAACAGAGAG
GAATCTTTGCAGCTAATGGACCTTCTAGGTCTTGAAAGGAGTGGGAATTGGCTCCGGTGCCCGTCAGTGG
GCAGAGCGCACATCGCCCACAGTCCCCGAGAAGTTGGGGGGAGGGGTCGGCAATTGAACCGGTGCCTAGA
GAAGGTGGCGCGGGGTAAACTGGGAAAGTGATGTCGTGTACTGGCTCCGCCTTTTTCCCGAGGGTGGGGG
AGAACCGTATATAAGTGCAGTAGTCGCCGTGAACGTTCTTTTTCGCAACGGGTTTGCCGCCAGAACACAG
GTAAGTGCCGTGTGTGGTTCCCGCGGGCCTGGCCTCTTTACGGGTTATGGCCCTTGCGTGCCTTGAATTA
CTTCCACCTGGCTGCAGTACGTGATTCTTGATCCCGAGCTTCGGGTTGGAAGTGGGTGGGAGAGTTCGAG
GCCTTGCGCTTAAGGAGCCCCTTCGCCTCGTGCTTGAGTTGAGGCCTGGCCTGGGCGCTGGGGCCGCCGC
GTGCGAATCTGGTGGCACCTTCGCGCCTGTCTCGCTGCTTTCGATAAGTCTCTAGCCATTTAAAATTTTT
GATGACCTGCTGCGACGCTTTTTTTCTGGCAAGATAGTCTTGTAAATGCGGGCCAAGATCTGCACACTGG
TATTTCGGTTTTTGGGGCCGCGGGCGGCGACGGGGCCCGTGCGTCCCAGCGCACATGTTCGGCGAGGCGG
GGCCTGCGAGCGCGGCCACCGAGAATCGGACGGGGGTAGTCTCAAGCTGGCCGGCCTGCTCTGGTGCCTG
GCCTCGCGCCGCCGTGTATCGCCCCGCCCTGGGCGGCAAGGCTGGCCCGGTCGGCACCAGTTGCGTGAGC
GGAAAGATGGCCGCTTCCCGGCCCTGCTGCAGGGAGCTCAAAATGGAGGACGCGGCGCTCGGGAGAGCGG
GCGGGTGAGTCACCCACACAAAGGAAAAGGGCCTTTCCGTCCTCAGCCGTCGCTTCATGTGACTCCACGG
AGTACCGGGCGCCGTCCAGGCACCTCGATTAGTTCTCGAGCTTTTGGAGTACGTCGTCTTTAGGTTGGGG
GGAGGGGTTTTATGCGATGGAGTTTCCCCACACTGAGTGGGTGGAGACTGAAGTTAGGCCAGCTTGGCAC
TTGATGTAATTCTCCTTGGAATTTGCCCTTTTTGAGTTTGGATCTTGGTTCATTCTCAAGCCTCAGACAG
TGGTTCAAAGTTTTTTTCTTCCATTTCAGGTGTCGTGAGGCTAGCACCGCCACCATGCCATCTCTGCCTC
ACTCCCACAGGGTAATGTTGGACTCGGTGACACACAGCACCTTCCTGCCTAATGCATCCTTCTGCGATCC
CCTGATGTCGTGGACTGATCTGTTCAGCAATGAAGAGTACTACCCTGCCTTTGAGCATCAGACAGCCTGT
GACTCATACTGGACATCAGTCCACCCTGAATACTGGACTAAGCGCCATGTGTGGGAGTGGCTCCAGTTCT
GCTGCGACCAGTACAAGTTGGACACCAATTGCATCTCCTTCTGCAACTTCAACATCAGTGGCCTGCAGCT
GTGCAGCATGACACAGGAGGAGTTCGTCGAGGCAGCTGGCCTCTGCGGCGAGTACCTGTACTTCATCCTC
CAGAACATCCGCACACAAGGTTACTCCTTTTTTAATGACGCTGAAGAAAGCAAGGCCACCATCAAAGACT
ATGCTGATTCCAACTGCTTGAAAACAAGTGGCATCAAAAGTCAAGACTGTCACAGTCATAGTAGAACAAG
CCTCCAAAGTTCTCATCTATGGGAATTTGTACGAGACCTGCTTCTATCTCCTGAAGAAAACTGTGGCATT
CTGGAATGGGAAGATAGGGAACAAGGAATTTTTCGGGTGGTTAAATCGGAAGCCCTGGCAAAGATGTGGG
GACAAAGGAAGAAAAATGACAGAATGACATATGAAAAGTTGAGCAGAGCCCTGAGATACTACTATAAAAC
AGGAATTTTGGAGCGGGTTGACCGAAGGTTAGTGTACAAATTTGGAAAAAATGCACACGGGTGGCAGGAA
GACAAGCTATAGTAATGAACTAGTCCGTAACTTGAAAGTATTTCGATTTCTTGGCTTTATATATCTTGTG
GAAAGGACGAGAAGCGGTGATGGAACTCCCGAGGACGCGTTAAGTCGACAATCAACCTCTGGATTACAAA
ATTTGTGAAAGATTGACTGGTATTCTTAACTATGTTGCTCCTTTTACGCTATGTGGATACGCTGCTTTAA
TGCCTTTGTATCATGCTATTGCTTCCCGTATGGCTTTCATTTTCTCCTCCTTGTATAAATCCTGGTTGCT
GTCTCTTTATGAGGAGTTGTGGCCCGTTGTCAGGCAACGTGGCGTGGTGTGCACTGTGTTTGCTGACGCA
ACCCCCACTGGTTGGGGCATTGCCACCACCTGTCAGCTCCTTTCCGGGACTTTCGCTTTCCCCCTCCCTA
TTGCCACGGCGGAACTCATCGCCGCCTGCCTTGCCCGCTGCTGGACAGGGGCTCGGCTGTTGGGCACTGA
CAATTCCGTGGTGTTGTCGGGGAAATCATCGTCCTTTCCTTGGCTGCTCGCCTGTGTTGCCACCTGGATT
CTGCGCGGGACGTCCTTCTGCTACGTCCCTTCGGCCCTCAATCCAGCGGACCTTCCTTCCCGCGGCCTGC
TGCCGGCTCTGCGGCCTCTTCCGCGTCTTCGCCTTCGCCCTCAGACGAGTCGGATCTCCCTTTGGGCCGC
CTCCCCGCGTCGACTTTAAGACCAATGACTTACAAGGCAGCTGTAGATCTTAGCCACTTTTTAAAAGAAA
AGGGGGGACTGGAAGGGCTAATTCACTCCCAACGAAGACAAGATCTGCTTTTTGCTTGTACTGGGTCTCT
CTGGTTAGACCAGATCTGAGCCTGGGAGCTCTCTGGCTAACTAGGGAACCCACTGCTTAAGCCTCAATAA
AGCTTGCCTTGAGTGCTTCAAGTAGTGTGTGCCCGTCTGTTGTGTGACTCTGGTAACTAGAGATCCCTCA
GACCCTTTTAGTCAGTGTGGAAAATCTCTAGCAGTACGTATAGTAGTTCATGTCATCTTATTATTCAGTA
TTTATAACTTGCAAAGAAATGAATATCAGAGAGTGAGAGGAACTTGTTTATTGCAGCTTATAATGGTTAC
AAATAAAGCAATAGCATCACAAATTTCACAAATAAAGCATTTTTTTCACTGCATTCTAGTTGTGGTTTGT
CCAAACTCATCAATGTATCTTATCATGTCTGGCTCTAGCTATCCCGCCCCTAACTCCGCCCATCCCGCCC
CTAACTCCGCCCAGTTCCGCCCATTCTCCGCCCCATGGCTGACTAATTTTTTTTATTTATGCAGAGGCCG
AGGCCGCCTCGGCCTCTGAGCTATTCCAGAAGTAGTGAGGAGGCTTTTTTGGAGGCCTAGGGACGTACCC
AATTCGCCCTATAGTGAGTCGTATTACGCGCGCTCACTGGCCGTCGTTTTACAACGTCGTGACTGGGAAA
ACCCTGGCGTTACCCAACTTAATCGCCTTGCAGCACATCCCCCTTTCGCCAGCTGGCGTAATAGCGAAGA
GGCCCGCACCGATCGCCCTTCCCAACAGTTGCGCAGCCTGAATGGCGAATGGG
[124 nt withheld, positions 6494-6617]
C
[91 nt withheld, positions 6619-6709]
A
[49 nt withheld, positions 6711-6759]
CCTTTGACGTTGGAGTCCACGTTCTTT
[37 nt withheld, positions 6787-6823]
ACCCTATCTCGGTCTATTCTTTTGATTTATAAGGGATTTTGCCGATTTCGGCCTATTGGTTAAAAAATGA
GCTGATTTAACAAAAATTTAACGCGAATTTTAACAAAATATTAACGCTTACAATTTAGGTGGCACTTTTC
GGGGAAATGTGCGCGGAACCCCTATTTGTTTATTTTTCTAAATACATTCAAATATGTATCCGCTCATGAG
ACAATAACCCTGATAAATGCTTCAATAATATTGAAAAAGGAAGAGTATGAGTATTCAACATTTCCGTGTC
GCCCTTATTCCCTTTTTTGCGGCATTTTGCCTTCCTGTTTTTGCTCACCCAGAAACGCTGGTGAAAGTAA
AAGATGCTGAAGATCAGTTGGGTGCACGAGTGGGTTACATCGAACTGGATCTCAACAGCGGTAAGATCCT
TGAGAGTTTTCGCCCCGAAGAACGTTTTCCAATGATGAGCACTTTTAAAGTTCTGCTATGTGGCGCGGTA
TTATCCCGTATTGACGCCGGGCAAGAGCAACTCGGTCGCCGCATACACTATTCTCAGAATGACTTGGTTG
AGTACTCACCAGTCACAGAAAAGCATCTTACGGATGGCATGACAGTAAGAGAATTATGCAGTGCTGCCAT
AACCATGAGTGATAACACTGCGGCCAACTTACTTCTGACAACGATCGGAGGACCGAAGGAGCTAACCGCT
TTTTTGCACAACATGGGGGATCATGTAACTCGCCTTGATCGTTGGGAACCGGAGCTGAATGAAGCCATAC
CAAACGACGAGCGTGACACCACGATGCCTGTAGCAATGGCAACAACGTTGCGCAAACTATTAACTGGCGA
ACTACTTACTCTAGCTTCCCGGCAACAATTAATAGACTGGATGGAGGCGGATAAAGTTGCAGGACCACTT
CTGCGCTCGGCCCTTCCGGCTGGCTGGTTTATTGCTGATAAATCTGGAGCCGGTGAGCGTGGGTCTCGCG
GTATCATTGCAGCACTGGGGCCAGATGGTAAGCCCTCCCGTATCGTAGTTATCTACACGACGGGGAGTCA
GGCAACTATGGATGAACGAAATAGACAGATCGCTGAGATAGGTGCCTCACTGATTAAGCATTGGTAACTG
TCAGACCAAGTTTACTCATATATACTTTAGATTGATTTAAAACTTCATTTTTAATTTAAAAGGATCTAGG
TGAAGATCCTTTTTGATAATCTCATGACCAAAATCCCTTAACGTGAGTTTTCGTTCCACTGAGCGTCAGA
CCCCGTAGAAAAGATCAAAGGATCTTCTTGAGATCCTTTTTTTCTGCGCGTAATCTGCTGCTTGCAAACA
AAAAAACCACCGCTACCAGCGGTGGTTTGTTTGCCGGATCAAGAGCTACCAACTCTTTTTCCGAAGGTAA
CTGGCTTCAGCAGAGCGCAGATACCAAATACTGTTCTTCTAGTGTAGCCGTAGTTAGGCCACCACTTCAA
GAACTCTGTAGCACCGCCTACATACCTCGCTCTGCTAATCCTGTTACCAGTGGCTGCTGCCAGTGGCGAT
AAGTCGTGTCTTACCGGGTTGGACTCAAGACGATAGTTACCGGATAAGGCGCAGCGGTCGGGCTGAACGG
GGGGTTCGTGCACACAGCCCAGCTTGGAGCGAACGACCTACACCGAACTGAGATACCTACAGCGTGAGCT
ATGAGAAAGCGCCACGCTTCCCGAAGGGAGAAAGGCGGACAGGTATCCGGTAAGCGGCAGGGTCGGAACA
GGAGAGCGCACGAGGGAGCTTCCAGGGGGAAACGCCTGGTATCTTTATAGTCCTGTCGGGTTTCGCCACC
TCTGACTTGAGCGTCGATTTTTGTGATGCTCGTCAGGGGGGCGGAGCCTATGGAAAAACGCCAGCAACGC
GGCCTTTTTACGGTTCCTGGCCTTTTGCTGGCCTTTTGCTCACATGTTCTTTCCTGCGTTATCCCCTGAT
TCTGTGGATAACCGTATTACCGCCTTTGAGTGAGCTGATACCGCTCGCCGCAGCCGAACGACCGAGCGCA
GCGAGTCAGTGAGCGAGGAAGCGGAAGAGCGCCCAATACGCAAACCGCCTCTCCCCGCGCGTTGGCCGAT
TCATTAATGCAGCTGGCACGACAGGTTTCCCGACTGGAAAGCGGGCAGTGAGCGCAACGCAATTAATGTG
AGTTAGCTCACTCATTAGGCACCCCAGGCTTTACACTTTATGCTTCCGGCTCGTATGTTGTGTGGAATTG
TGAGCGGATAACAATTTCACACAGGAAACAGCTATGACCATGATTACGCCAAGCGCGCAATTAACCCTCA
CTAAAGGGAACAAAAGCTGGAGCTGCAAGC
Features (pLannotate 1.2.2; 31 found; start..end, strand, type, name):
      5..231     +  promoter       RSV promoter: Rous sarcoma virus enhancer/promoter
    232..412     +  LTR            5' LTR (truncated): truncated 5' long terminal repeat (LTR) from HIV-1
    459..584     +  misc_feature   HIV-1 Ψ: packaging signal of human immunodeficiency virus type 1
    568..931     +  CDS            HIV-1 gag (fragment): gag protein from human immunodeficiency virus 1; gag
   1077..1310    +  misc_feature   RRE: The Rev response element (RRE) of HIV-1 allows for Rev-dependent mRNA export from the nucleus to the cytoplasm.
   1687..1713    +  CDS            Rev (fragment): human immunodeficiency virus 1 (HIV-1) Rev protein; rev; enhances nuclear export of unspliced and incompletely spliced viral mRNAs
   1720..1743    +  promoter       SV40 promoter (fragment): SV40 early promoter
   1744..1815    +  promoter       SV40 promoter (fragment): SV40 enhancer and early promoter
   1839..1974    +  rep_origin     SV40 ori: SV40 origin of replication
   2020..2616    +  CDS            PuroR (fragment): puromycin N-acetyltransferase; pac from Streptomyces; confers resistance to puromycin
   2665..2782    +  misc_feature   cPPT/CTS: central polypurine tract and central termination sequence of HIV-1
   2847..2913    +  CDS            small t antigen (fragment): SV40 (simian virus 40) small t antigen
   2920..4098    +  promoter       EF-1α promoter: strong constitutive promoter for human elongation factor EF-1α
   4115..4909    +  CDS            ELF5: ELF5_HUMAN - Also known as ESE2. Experimental evidence at protein level: Swiss-Prot protein existence level 1. Isoform 2 binds to DNA sequences containing the consensus nucleotide core sequence GGA[AT]. Transcriptionally activates SPRR2A and the parotid gland-specific PSP promoters. From Homo sapiens (Human).
   4925..4978    +  promoter       U6 promoter (fragment): RNA polymerase III promoter for human U6 snRNA
   5020..5608    +  misc_feature   WPRE: woodchuck hepatitis virus posttranscriptional regulatory element
   5659..5678    +  misc_feature   cPPT/CTS (fragment): central polypurine tract and central termination sequence of HIV-1
   5680..5913    +  LTR            3' LTR (ΔU3): self-inactivating 3' long terminal repeat (LTR) from HIV-1
   5991..6112    +  polyA_signal   SV40 poly(A) signal: SV40 polyadenylation signal
   6152..6287    +  rep_origin     SV40 ori: SV40 origin of replication
   6308..6326    -  promoter       T7 promoter: promoter for bacteriophage T7 RNA polymerase
   6334..6489    +  CDS            lacZα (fragment): LacZα fragment of β-galactosidase; lacZ fragment
   6494..6922    +  rep_origin     f1 ori (sequence partly withheld): f1 bacteriophage origin of replication; arrow indicates direction of (+) strand synthesis
   6975..7079    +  promoter       AmpR promoter: bla
   7080..7940    +  CDS            AmpR: β-lactamase; bla; confers resistance to ampicillin, carbenicillin, and related antibiotics
   8111..8699    +  rep_origin     ori: high-copy-number ColE1/pMB1/pBR322/pUC origin of replication
   8882..8974    +  CDS            lacI (fragment): lac repressor; lacI; The lac repressor binds to the lac operator to inhibit transcription in E. coli. This inhibition can be relieved by adding lactose or isopropyl-β-D-thiogalactopyranoside (IPTG).
   8987..9008    +  protein_bind   CAP binding site: CAP binding activates transcription in the presence of cAMP. E. coli catabolite activator protein
   9023..9053    +  promoter       lac promoter: promoter for the E. coli lac operon
   9061..9077    +  protein_bind   lac operator: The lac repressor binds to the lac operator to inhibit transcription in E. coli. This inhibition can be relieved by adding lactose or isopropyl-β-D-thiogalactopyranoside (IPTG). lac repressor encoded by lacI
   9122..9140    +  promoter       T3 promoter: promoter for bacteriophage T3 RNA polymerase
