[The description below was written by a language model from this plasmid's Addgene catalogue record and pLannotate feature annotations shown in this document.]
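Description:
TFORF2696 is a lentiviral mammalian expression plasmid built on the pLX_TRC317 backbone and carrying the human transcription factor ELF5 (also known as ESE2), an ETS-family DNA-binding protein. It belongs to a large barcoded transcription factor ORF collection. Each clone pairs a synthesized ORF with a unique 24-bp barcode, so the overexpressed factor can be identified by sequencing in pooled screens such as directed-differentiation experiments. In bacteria the plasmid is maintained by a high-copy ColE1/pUC-type origin and selected with ampicillin through the β-lactamase gene. An f1 origin and remnants of lac/lacZα cloning sequence, flanked by T7 and T3 promoters, are also annotated in the backbone. The depositor warns that the plasmid can recombine, as is common for LTR-containing vectors.

The viral cassette has a third-generation, self-inactivating layout. An RSV promoter fused to a truncated HIV-1 5' LTR drives production of the genomic RNA, and it is followed by the Ψ packaging signal with a gag fragment and the Rev response element. A ΔU3 3' LTR and an SV40 polyadenylation signal close the cassette. Inside it, an SV40 early promoter/origin region drives puromycin N-acetyltransferase for selection of transduced cells. A cPPT/CTS element, which aids nuclear import of the provirus, lies between this marker and the EF-1α promoter that drives constitutive expression of the ELF5 coding sequence. A WPRE downstream of the ORF enhances transcript stability and expression. The barcode is not annotated in the feature table. It presumably accounts for part of the 899-bp insert beyond the roughly 800-bp ORF, but the record does not give its position. The short U6 promoter fragment annotated after the ORF is too small to be a functional promoter.
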