Addgene plasmid #142976: TFORF2696
Purpose: Lentiviral vector for overexpressing transcription factor ORFs with unique 24-bp barcodes. Barcodes facilitate identification of transcription factors in pooled screens.
Depositing lab: Feng Zhang. Depositing organization: Broad Institute. Publication: A transcription factor atlas of directed differentiation. Joung J, Ma S, Tay T, Geiger-Schuller KR, Kirchgatterer PC, Verdine VK, Guo B, Arias-Garcia MA, Allen WE, Singh A, Kuksenko O, Abudayyeh OO, Gootenberg JS, Fu Z, Macrae RK, Buenrostro JD, Regev A, Zhang F. Cell. 2023 Jan 5;186(1):209-229.e26. doi: 10.1016/j.cell.2022.11.026. PubMed 36608654.
Backbone
  Vector backbone: pLX_TRC317
  Backbone manufacturer: Broad Institute Genetic Perturbation Platform
  Backbone size w/o insert (bp): 8264
  Vector type: Mammalian Expression, Lentiviral
  Selectable markers: Puromycin
Growth in bacteria
  Bacterial resistance: Ampicillin, 100 μg/mL
  Growth temperature: 37°C
  Growth strain: NEB Stable
  Copy number: High Copy
Gene/Insert
  Gene/Insert name: ELF5
  Species: H. sapiens (human)
  Insert size (bp): 899
  Entrez Gene: ELF5 (a.k.a. ESE2)
  Promoter: EF1a
  Cloning method: Unknown
  Sequencing primers: 5′ GGGTGGAGACTGAAGTTAGGCCAG; 3′ CACATAGCGTAAAAGGAGCAACATAG
Terms and licenses: Academic/Nonprofit Terms; Industry Terms: Not Available to Industry
Depositor comments: NM_198381,ENST00000312319 . The transcription factor ORF portion of this plasmid was synthesized by Genewiz. Please test multiple small colonies in case of plasmid recombination. To make this collection available in a timely manner, a portion of this collection was not fully sequenced by Addgene. If an Addgene verified full plasmid sequence is not available, please contact us prior to placing an order to request the full sequence.
How to cite: TFORF2696 was a gift from Feng Zhang (Addgene plasmid # 142976 ; http://n2t.net/addgene:142976 ; RRID:Addgene_142976)
