>Addgene plasmid #142976 | TFORF2696 | depositor partial sequence | sequence record 281066 | Insert
ACCGCCACCATGCCATCTCTGCCTCACTCCCACAGGGTAATGTTGGACTCGGTGACACACAGCACCTTCC
TGCCTAATGCATCCTTCTGCGATCCCCTGATGTCGTGGACTGATCTGTTCAGCAATGAAGAGTACTACCC
TGCCTTTGAGCATCAGACAGCCTGTGACTCATACTGGACATCAGTCCACCCTGAATACTGGACTAAGCGC
CATGTGTGGGAGTGGCTCCAGTTCTGCTGCGACCAGTACAAGTTGGACACCAATTGCATCTCCTTCTGCA
ACTTCAACATCAGTGGCCTGCAGCTGTGCAGCATGACACAGGAGGAGTTCGTCGAGGCAGCTGGCCTCTG
CGGCGAGTACCTGTACTTCATCCTCCAGAACATCCGCACACAAGGTTACTCCTTTTTTAATGACGCTGAA
GAAAGCAAGGCCACCATCAAAGACTATGCTGATTCCAACTGCTTGAAAACAAGTGGCATCAAAAGTCAAG
ACTGTCACAGTCATAGTAGAACAAGCCTCCAAAGTTCTCATCTATGGGAATTTGTACGAGACCTGCTTCT
ATCTCCTGAAGAAAACTGTGGCATTCTGGAATGGGAAGATAGGGAACAAGGAATTTTTCGGGTGGTTAAA
TCGGAAGCCCTGGCAAAGATGTGGGGACAAAGGAAGAAAAATGACAGAATGACATATGAAAAGTTGAGCA
GAGCCCTGAGATACTACTATAAAACAGGAATTTTGGAGCGGGTTGACCGAAGGTTAGTGTACAAATTTGG
AAAAAATGCACACGGGTGGCAGGAAGACAAGCTATAGTAATGAACTAGTCCGTAACTTGAAAGTATTTCG
ATTTCTTGGCTTTATATATCTTGTGGAAAGGACGAGAAGCGGTGATGGAACTCCCGAGG
