>Addgene plasmid #142976 | TFORF2696 | depositor partial sequence | sequence record 281067 | Barcode
GAAGCGGTGATGGAACTCCCGAGG
